LOCUS       Exported 6586 bp ds-DNA circular SYN 24-MAR-2023
DEFINITION  Monomeric TagBFP2 and iCre recombinase (version 2).
ACCESSION   .
VERSION     .
KEYWORDS    pCAGGS-mTagBFP2-T2A-iCre (v2)
SOURCE      synthetic DNA construct
  ORGANISM  synthetic DNA construct
REFERENCE   1 (bases 1 to 6586)
  AUTHORS   Nam HS, Capecchi MR
  TITLE     2A plasmids
  JOURNAL   Unpublished
REFERENCE   2 (bases 1 to 6586)
  AUTHORS   .
  TITLE     Direct Submission
  JOURNAL   Exported Mar 24, 2023 from SnapGene Server 1.1.58
            http://www.snapgene.com
FEATURES             Location/Qualifiers
     source          1..6586
                     /organism="synthetic DNA construct"
                     /mol_type="other DNA"
     enhancer        11..390
                     /label=CMV enhancer
                     /note="human cytomegalovirus immediate early enhancer"
     promoter        392..669
                     /label=chicken beta-actin promoter
     intron          670..1687
                     /label=chimeric intron
                     /note="chimera between introns from chicken beta-actin and
                     rabbit beta-globin"
     primer_bind     1611..1633
                     /label=pCAGGS-5
                     /note="Chimeric intron in CAG promoter, forward primer"
     primer_bind     1695..1714
                     /label=pCAG-F
                     /note="Rabbit beta-globin intron, for pCAG plasmids,
                     forward primer"
     CDS             1745..2455
                     /codon_start=1
                     /product="enhanced monomeric blue fluorescent protein
                     (Subach et al., 2011)"
                     /label=mTagBFP2
                     /note="mammalian codon-optimized"
                     /translation="MVSKGEELIKENMHMKLYMEGTVDNHHFKCTSEGEGKPYEGTQTM
                     RIKVVEGGPLPFAFDILATSFLYGSKTFINHTQGIPDFFKQSFPEGFTWERVTTYEDGG
                     VLTATQDTSLQDGCLIYNVKIRGVNFTSNGPVMQKKTLGWEAFTETLYPADGGLEGRND
                     MALKLVGGSHLIANAKTTYRSKKPAKNLKMPGVYYVDYRLERIKEANNETYVEQHEVAV
                     ARYCDLPSKLGHKLN"
     CDS             2477..2530
                     /codon_start=1
                     /product="2A peptide from Thosea asigna virus capsid
                     protein"
                     /label=T2A
                     /note="Eukaryotic ribosomes fail to insert a peptide bond
                     between the Gly and Pro residues, yielding separate
                     polypeptides."
                     /translation="EGRGSLLTCGDVEENPGP"
     CDS             2552..2572
                     /codon_start=1
                     /product="nuclear localization signal of SV40 (simian virus
                     40) large T antigen"
                     /label=SV40 NLS
                     /translation="PKKKRKV"
     primer_bind     complement(3616..3635)
                     /label=Bglob-pA-R
                     /note="Rabbit beta-globin polyA region, reverse primer"
     polyA_signal    3681..3736
                     /label=-beta-globin poly(A) signal
                     /note="rabbit beta-globin polyadenylation signal (Gil and
                     Proudfoot, 1987)"
     primer_bind     complement(3735..3754)
                     /label=rbglobpA-R
                     /note="Rabbit beta-globin polyA, reverse primer. Also
                     called rb-glob-pA-term-R"
     primer_bind     complement(4097..4113)
                     /label=M13 rev
                     /note="common sequencing primer, one of multiple similar
                     variants"
     primer_bind     complement(4097..4113)
                     /label=M13 Reverse
                     /note="In lacZ gene. Also called M13-rev"
     primer_bind     complement(4110..4132)
                     /label=M13/pUC Reverse
                     /note="In lacZ gene"
     protein_bind    4121..4137
                     /label=lac operator
                     /bound_moiety="lac repressor encoded by lacI"
                     /note="The lac repressor binds to the lac operator to
                     inhibit transcription in E. coli. This inhibition can be
                     relieved by adding lactose or
                     isopropyl-beta-D-thiogalactopyranoside (IPTG)."
     promoter        complement(4145..4175)
                     /label=lac promoter
                     /note="promoter for the E. coli lac operon"
     protein_bind    4189..4210
                     /label=CAP binding site
                     /bound_moiety="E. coli catabolite activator protein"
                     /note="CAP binding activates transcription in the presence
                     of cAMP."
     promoter        4269..4464
                     /label=SV40 promoter
                     /note="SV40 early promoter"
     rep_origin      4315..4450
                     /label=SV40 ori
                     /note="SV40 origin of replication"
     primer_bind     4377..4396
                     /label=SV40pro-F
                     /note="SV40 promoter/origin, forward primer"
     polyA_signal    4470..4604
                     /label=SV40 poly(A) signal
                     /note="SV40 polyadenylation signal"
     primer_bind     complement(4507..4526)
                     /label=SV40pA-R
                     /note="SV40 polyA, reverse primer"
     primer_bind     4561..4580
                     /label=EBV-rev
                     /note="SV40 polyA terminator, reverse primer"
     primer_bind     complement(4672..4689)
                     /label=L4440
                     /note="L4440 vector, forward primer"
     rep_origin      complement(4842..5430)
                     /direction=LEFT
                     /label=ori
                     /note="high-copy-number ColE1/pMB1/pBR322/pUC origin of
                     replication"
     primer_bind     complement(4922..4941)
                     /label=pBR322ori-F
                     /note="pBR322 origin, forward primer"
     CDS             complement(5601..6461)
                     /codon_start=1
                     /gene="bla"
                     /product="beta-lactamase"
                     /label=AmpR
                     /note="confers resistance to ampicillin, carbenicillin, and
                     related antibiotics"
                     /translation="MSIQHFRVALIPFFAAFCLPVFAHPETLVKVKDAEDQLGARVGYI
                     ELDLNSGKILESFRPEERFPMMSTFKVLLCGAVLSRIDAGQEQLGRRIHYSQNDLVEYS
                     PVTEKHLTDGMTVRELCSAAITMSDNTAANLLLTTIGGPKELTAFLHNMGDHVTRLDRW
                     EPELNEAIPNDERDTTMPVAMATTLRKLLTGELLTLASRQQLIDWMEADKVAGPLLRSA
                     LPAGWFIADKSGAGERGSRGIIAALGPDGKPSRIVVIYTTGSQATMDERNRQIAEIGAS
                     LIKHW"
     primer_bind     6224..6243
                     /label=Amp-R
                     /note="Ampicillin resistance gene, reverse primer"
     promoter        complement(6462..6566)
                     /gene="bla"
                     /label=AmpR promoter
ORIGIN
        1 cacctgggtc gacattgatt attgactagt tattaatagt aatcaattac ggggtcatta
       61 gttcatagcc catatatgga gttccgcgtt acataactta cggtaaatgg cccgcctggc
      121 tgaccgccca acgacccccg cccattgacg tcaataatga cgtatgttcc catagtaacg
      181 ccaataggga ctttccattg acgtcaatgg gtggagtatt tacggtaaac tgcccacttg
      241 gcagtacatc aagtgtatca tatgccaagt acgcccccta ttgacgtcaa tgacggtaaa
      301 tggcccgcct ggcattatgc ccagtacatg accttatggg actttcctac ttggcagtac
      361 atctacgtat tagtcatcgc tattaccatg gtcgaggtga gccccacgtt ctgcttcact
      421 ctccccatct cccccccctc cccaccccca attttgtatt tatttatttt ttaattattt
      481 tgtgcagcga tgggggcggg gggggggggg gggccccccc caggcggggc ggggcggggc
      541 gaggggcggg gcggggcgag gcggaaaggt gcggcggcag ccaatcagag cggcgcgctc
      601 cgaaagtttc cttttatggc gaggcggcgg cggcggcggc cctataaaaa gcgaagcgcg
      661 cggcgggcgg gagtcgttgc gcgctgcctt ccccccgtgc cccgctccgc cgccgcctcg
      721 cgccgcccgc cccggctctg actgaccgcg ttactcccac aggtgagcgg gcgggacggc
      781 ccttctcctc cgggctgtaa ttagcgcttg gtttaatgac ggcttgtttc ttttctgtgg
      841 ctgcgtgaaa gccttgaggg gctccgggag ggccctttgt gcggggggag cggctcgggg
      901 ggtgcgtgcg tgtgtgtgtg cgtggggagc gccgcgtgcg gctccgcgct gcccggcggc
      961 tgtgagcgct gcgggcgcgg cgcggggctt tgtgcgctcc gcagtgtgcg cgaggggagc
     1021 gcggccgggg gcggtgcccc gcggtgcggg gggggctgcg aggggaacaa aggctgcgtg
     1081 cggggtgtgt gcgtgggggg gtgagcaggg ggtgtgggcg cgtcggtcgg gctgcaaccc
     1141 cccctgcacc cccctccccg agttgctgag cacggcccgg cttcgggtgc ggggctccgt
     1201 acggggcgtg gcgcggggct cgccgtgccg ggcggggggt ggcggcaggt gggggtgccg
     1261 ggcggggcgg ggccgcctcg ggccggggag ggctcggggg aaggggcgcg gcggcccccg
     1321 gagcgccggc ggctgtcgag gcgcggcgag ccgcagccat tgccttttat ggtaatcgtg
     1381 cgagagggcg cagggacttc ctttgtccca aatctgtgcg gagccgaaat ctgggaggcg
     1441 ccgccgcacc ccctctagcg ggcgcggggc gaagcggtgc ggcgccggca ggaaggaaat
     1501 gggcggggag ggccttcgtg cgtcgccgcg ccgccgtccc cttctccctc tccagcctcg
     1561 gggctgtccg cggggggacg gctgccttcg ggggggacgg ggcagggcgg ggttcggctt
     1621 ctggcgtgtg accggcggct ctagagcctc tgctaaccat gttcatgcct tcttcttttt
     1681 cctacagctc ctgggcaacg tgctggttat tgtgctgtct catcattttg gcaaagaatt
     1741 cgccatggtg tctaagggcg aagagctgat taaggagaac atgcacatga agctgtacat
     1801 ggagggcacc gtggacaacc atcacttcaa gtgcacatcc gagggcgaag gcaagcccta
     1861 cgagggcacc cagaccatga gaatcaaggt ggtcgagggc ggccctctcc ccttcgcctt
     1921 cgacatcctg gctactagct tcctctacgg cagcaagacc ttcatcaacc acacccaggg
     1981 catccccgac ttcttcaagc agtccttccc tgagggcttc acatgggaga gagtcaccac
     2041 atacgaagac gggggcgtgc tgaccgctac ccaggacacc agcctccagg acggctgcct
     2101 catctacaac gtcaagatca gaggggtgaa cttcacatcc aacggccctg tgatgcagaa
     2161 gaaaacactc ggctgggagg ccttcaccga gacgctgtac cccgctgacg gcggcctgga
     2221 aggcagaaac gacatggccc tgaagctcgt gggcgggagc catctgatcg caaacgccaa
     2281 gaccacatat agatccaaga aacccgctaa gaacctcaag atgcctggcg tctactatgt
     2341 ggactacaga ctggaaagaa tcaaggaggc caacaacgag acctacgtcg agcagcacga
     2401 ggtggcagtg gccagatact gcgacctccc tagcaaactg gggcacaagc ttaatggcgg
     2461 ctccggcggc cgctccgagg gccgcggctc cctgctgacc tgcggcgacg tggaggagaa
     2521 ccccggcccc gcccccggct ccaccatggt gcccaagaag aagaggaaag tctccaacct
     2581 gctgactgtg caccaaaacc tgcctgccct ccctgtggat gccacctctg atgaagtcag
     2641 gaagaacctg atggacatgt tcagggacag gcaggccttc tctgaacaca cctggaagat
     2701 gctcctgtct gtgtgcagat cctgggctgc ctggtgcaag ctgaacaaca ggaaatggtt
     2761 ccctgctgaa cctgaggatg tgagggacta cctcctgtac ctgcaagcca gaggcctggc
     2821 tgtgaagacc atccaacagc acctgggcca gctcaacatg ctgcacagga gatctggcct
     2881 gcctcgccct tctgactcca atgctgtgtc cctggtgatg aggagaatca gaaaggagaa
     2941 tgtggatgct ggggagagag ccaagcaggc cctggccttt gaacgcactg actttgacca
     3001 agtcagatcc ctgatggaga actctgacag atgccaggac atcaggaacc tggccttcct
     3061 gggcattgcc tacaacaccc tgctgcgcat tgccgaaatt gccagaatca gagtgaagga
     3121 catctcccgc accgatggtg ggagaatgct gatccacatt ggcaggacca agaccctggt
     3181 gtccacagct ggtgtggaga aggccctgtc cctgggggtt accaagctgg tggagagatg
     3241 gatctctgtg tctggtgtgg ctgatgaccc caacaactac ctgttctgcc gggtcagaaa
     3301 gaatggtgtg gctgcccctt ctgccacctc ccaactgtcc acccgggccc tggaagggat
     3361 ctttgaggcc acccaccgcc tgatctatgg tgccaaggat gactctgggc agagatacct
     3421 ggcctggtct ggccactctg ccagagtggg tgctgccagg gacatggcca gggctggtgt
     3481 gtccatccct gaaatcatgc aggctggtgg ctggaccaat gtgaacattg tgatgaacta
     3541 catcagaaac ctggactctg agactggggc catggtgagg ctgctcgagg atggggactg
     3601 ataaggcgcg ccggatcttt ttccctctgc caaaaattat ggggacatca tgaagcccct
     3661 tgagcatctg acttctggct aataaaggaa atttattttc attgcaatag tgtgttggaa
     3721 ttttttgtgt ctctcactcg gaaggacata tgggagggca aatcatttaa aacatcagaa
     3781 tgagtatttg gtttagagtt tggcaacata tgcccatatg ctggctgcca tgaacaaagg
     3841 ttggctataa agaggtcatc agtatatgaa acagccccct gctgtccatt ccttattcca
     3901 tagaaaagcc ttgacttgag gttagatttt ttttatattt tgttttgtgt tatttttttc
     3961 tttaacatcc ctaaaatttt ccttacatgt tttactagcc agatttttcc tcctctcctg
     4021 actactccca gtcatagctg tccctcttct cttatggaga tccctcgacc tgcagcccaa
     4081 gcttggcgta atcatggtca tagctgtttc ctgtgtgaaa ttgttatccg ctcacaattc
     4141 cacacaacat acgagccgga agcataaagt gtaaagcctg ggtgcctaat gagtgagcta
     4201 actcacatta attgcgttgc gctcactgcc cgctttccag tcgggaaacc tgtcgtgcca
     4261 gcggatccgc atctcaatta gtcagcaacc atagtcccgc ccctaactcc gcccatcccg
     4321 cccctaactc cgcccagttc cgcccattct ccgccccatg gctgactaat tttttttatt
     4381 tatgcagagg ccgaggccgc ctcggcctct gagctattcc agaagtagtg aggaggcttt
     4441 tttggaggcc taggcttttg caaaaagcta acttgtttat tgcagcttat aatggttaca
     4501 aataaagcaa tagcatcaca aatttcacaa ataaagcatt tttttcactg cattctagtt
     4561 gtggtttgtc caaactcatc aatgtatctt atcatgtctg gatccgctgc attaatgaat
     4621 cggccaacgc gcggggagag gcggtttgcg tattgggcgc tcttccgctt cctcgctcac
     4681 tgactcgctg cgctcggtcg ttcggctgcg gcgagcggta tcagctcact caaaggcggt
     4741 aatacggtta tccacagaat cagggataac gcaggaaaga acatgtgagc aaaaggccag
     4801 caaaaggcca ggaaccgtaa aaaggccgcg ttgctggcgt ttttccatag gctccgcccc
     4861 cctgacgagc atcacaaaaa tcgacgctca agtcagaggt ggcgaaaccc gacaggacta
     4921 taaagatacc aggcgtttcc ccctggaagc tccctcgtgc gctctcctgt tccgaccctg
     4981 ccgcttaccg gatacctgtc cgcctttctc ccttcgggaa gcgtggcgct ttctcatagc
     5041 tcacgctgta ggtatctcag ttcggtgtag gtcgttcgct ccaagctggg ctgtgtgcac
     5101 gaaccccccg ttcagcccga ccgctgcgcc ttatccggta actatcgtct tgagtccaac
     5161 ccggtaagac acgacttatc gccactggca gcagccactg gtaacaggat tagcagagcg
     5221 aggtatgtag gcggtgctac agagttcttg aagtggtggc ctaactacgg ctacactaga
     5281 agaacagtat ttggtatctg cgctctgctg aagccagtta ccttcggaaa aagagttggt
     5341 agctcttgat ccggcaaaca aaccaccgct ggtagcggtg gtttttttgt ttgcaagcag
     5401 cagattacgc gcagaaaaaa aggatctcaa gaagatcctt tgatcttttc tacggggtct
     5461 gacgctcagt ggaacgaaaa ctcacgttaa gggattttgg tcatgagatt atcaaaaagg
     5521 atcttcacct agatcctttt aaattaaaaa tgaagtttta aatcaatcta aagtatatat
     5581 gagtaaactt ggtctgacag ttaccaatgc ttaatcagtg aggcacctat ctcagcgatc
     5641 tgtctatttc gttcatccat agttgcctga ctccccgtcg tgtagataac tacgatacgg
     5701 gagggcttac catctggccc cagtgctgca atgataccgc gagacccacg ctcaccggct
     5761 ccagatttat cagcaataaa ccagccagcc ggaagggccg agcgcagaag tggtcctgca
     5821 actttatccg cctccatcca gtctattaat tgttgccggg aagctagagt aagtagttcg
     5881 ccagttaata gtttgcgcaa cgttgttgcc attgctacag gcatcgtggt gtcacgctcg
     5941 tcgtttggta tggcttcatt cagctccggt tcccaacgat caaggcgagt tacatgatcc
     6001 cccatgttgt gcaaaaaagc ggttagctcc ttcggtcctc cgatcgttgt cagaagtaag
     6061 ttggccgcag tgttatcact catggttatg gcagcactgc ataattctct tactgtcatg
     6121 ccatccgtaa gatgcttttc tgtgactggt gagtactcaa ccaagtcatt ctgagaatag
     6181 tgtatgcggc gaccgagttg ctcttgcccg gcgtcaatac gggataatac cgcgccacat
     6241 agcagaactt taaaagtgct catcattgga aaacgttctt cggggcgaaa actctcaagg
     6301 atcttaccgc tgttgagatc cagttcgatg taacccactc gtgcacccaa ctgatcttca
     6361 gcatctttta ctttcaccag cgtttctggg tgagcaaaaa caggaaggca aaatgccgca
     6421 aaaaagggaa taagggcgac acggaaatgt tgaatactca tactcttcct ttttcaatat
     6481 tattgaagca tttatcaggg ttattgtctc atgagcggat acatatttga atgtatttag
     6541 aaaaataaac aaataggggt tccgcgcaca tttccccgaa aagtgc
//
