LOCUS       Exported 6589 bp ds-DNA circular SYN 12-MAY-2021
DEFINITION  Monomeric TagBFP2 and iCre recombinase (version 2).
ACCESSION   .
VERSION     .
KEYWORDS    pCAGGS-mTagBFP2-T2A-iCre (v2)
SOURCE      synthetic DNA construct
  ORGANISM  synthetic DNA construct
REFERENCE   1 (bases 1 to 6589)
  AUTHORS   Nam HS, Capecchi MR
  TITLE     2A plasmids
  JOURNAL   Unpublished
REFERENCE   2 (bases 1 to 6589)
  AUTHORS   .
  TITLE     Direct Submission
  JOURNAL   Exported May 12, 2021 from SnapGene Server 1.1.58
            http://www.snapgene.com
FEATURES             Location/Qualifiers
     source          1..6589
                     /organism="synthetic DNA construct"
                     /mol_type="other DNA"
     enhancer        11..390
                     /label=CMV enhancer
                     /note="human cytomegalovirus immediate early enhancer"
     intron          672..1688
                     /label=chimeric intron
                     /note="chimera between introns from chicken beta-actin and
                     rabbit beta-globin"
     primer_bind     1612..1634
                     /label=pCAGGS-5
                     /note="Chimeric intron in CAG promoter, forward primer"
     primer_bind     1696..1715
                     /label=pCAG-F
                     /note="Rabbit beta-globin intron, for pCAG plasmids,
                     forward primer"
     CDS             1746..2456
                     /codon_start=1
                     /product="enhanced monomeric blue fluorescent protein
                     (Subach et al., 2011)"
                     /label=mTagBFP2
                     /note="mammalian codon-optimized"
                     /translation="MVSKGEELIKENMHMKLYMEGTVDNHHFKCTSEGEGKPYEGTQTM
                     RIKVVEGGPLPFAFDILATSFLYGSKTFINHTQGIPDFFKQSFPEGFTWERVTTYEDGG
                     VLTATQDTSLQDGCLIYNVKIRGVNFTSNGPVMQKKTLGWEAFTETLYPADGGLEGRND
                     MALKLVGGSHLIANAKTTYRSKKPAKNLKMPGVYYVDYRLERIKEANNETYVEQHEVAV
                     ARYCDLPSKLGHKLN"
     CDS             2478..2531
                     /codon_start=1
                     /product="2A peptide from Thosea asigna virus capsid
                     protein"
                     /label=T2A
                     /note="Eukaryotic ribosomes fail to insert a peptide bond
                     between the Gly and Pro residues, yielding separate
                     polypeptides."
                     /translation="EGRGSLLTCGDVEENPGP"
     CDS             2553..2573
                     /codon_start=1
                     /product="nuclear localization signal of SV40 (simian virus
                     40) large T antigen"
                     /label=SV40 NLS
                     /translation="PKKKRKV"
     primer_bind     complement(3617..3636)
                     /label=Bglob-pA-R
                     /note="Rabbit beta-globin polyA region, reverse primer"
     polyA_signal    3682..3737
                     /label=-beta-globin poly(A) signal
                     /note="rabbit beta-globin polyadenylation signal (Gil and
                     Proudfoot, 1987)"
     primer_bind     complement(3736..3755)
                     /label=rbglobpA-R
                     /note="Rabbit beta-globin polyA, reverse primer. Also
                     called rb-glob-pA-term-R"
     primer_bind     complement(4098..4114)
                     /label=M13 rev
                     /note="common sequencing primer, one of multiple similar
                     variants"
     primer_bind     complement(4098..4114)
                     /label=M13 Reverse
                     /note="In lacZ gene. Also called M13-rev"
     primer_bind     complement(4111..4133)
                     /label=M13/pUC Reverse
                     /note="In lacZ gene"
     protein_bind    4122..4138
                     /label=lac operator
                     /bound_moiety="lac repressor encoded by lacI"
                     /note="The lac repressor binds to the lac operator to
                     inhibit transcription in E. coli. This inhibition can be
                     relieved by adding lactose or
                     isopropyl-beta-D-thiogalactopyranoside (IPTG)."
     promoter        complement(4146..4176)
                     /label=lac promoter
                     /note="promoter for the E. coli lac operon"
     protein_bind    4191..4212
                     /label=CAP binding site
                     /bound_moiety="E. coli catabolite activator protein"
                     /note="CAP binding activates transcription in the presence
                     of cAMP."
     promoter        4271..4466
                     /label=SV40 promoter
                     /note="SV40 early promoter"
     rep_origin      4317..4452
                     /label=SV40 ori
                     /note="SV40 origin of replication"
     primer_bind     4379..4398
                     /label=SV40pro-F
                     /note="SV40 promoter/origin, forward primer"
     polyA_signal    4472..4606
                     /label=SV40 poly(A) signal
                     /note="SV40 polyadenylation signal"
     primer_bind     complement(4509..4528)
                     /label=SV40pA-R
                     /note="SV40 polyA, reverse primer"
     primer_bind     4563..4582
                     /label=EBV-rev
                     /note="SV40 polyA terminator, reverse primer"
     primer_bind     complement(4674..4691)
                     /label=L4440
                     /note="L4440 vector, forward primer"
     rep_origin      complement(4845..5433)
                     /direction=LEFT
                     /label=ori
                     /note="high-copy-number ColE1/pMB1/pBR322/pUC origin of
                     replication"
     primer_bind     complement(4925..4944)
                     /label=pBR322ori-F
                     /note="pBR322 origin, forward primer"
     CDS             complement(5604..6464)
                     /codon_start=1
                     /gene="bla"
                     /product="beta-lactamase"
                     /label=AmpR
                     /note="confers resistance to ampicillin, carbenicillin, and
                     related antibiotics"
                     /translation="MSIQHFRVALIPFFAAFCLPVFAHPETLVKVKDAEDQLGARVGYI
                     ELDLNSGKILESFRPEERFPMMSTFKVLLCGAVLSRIDAGQEQLGRRIHYSQNDLVEYS
                     PVTEKHLTDGMTVRELCSAAITMSDNTAANLLLTTIGGPKELTAFLHNMGDHVTRLDRW
                     EPELNEAIPNDERDTTMPVAMATTLRKLLTGELLTLASRQQLIDWMEADKVAGPLLRSA
                     LPAGWFIADKSGAGERGSRGIIAALGPDGKPSRIVVIYTTGSQATMDERNRQIAEIGAS
                     LIKHW"
     primer_bind     6227..6246
                     /label=Amp-R
                     /note="Ampicillin resistance gene, reverse primer"
     promoter        complement(6465..6569)
                     /gene="bla"
                     /label=AmpR promoter
ORIGIN
        1 cacctgggtc gacattgatt attgactagt tattaatagt aatcaattac ggggtcatta
       61 gttcatagcc catatatgga gttccgcgtt acataactta cggtaaatgg cccgcctggc
      121 tgaccgccca acgacccccg cccattgacg tcaataatga cgtatgttcc catagtaacg
      181 ccaataggga ctttccattg acgtcaatgg gtggagtatt tacggtaaac tgcccacttg
      241 gcagtacatc aagtgtatca tatgccaagt acgcccccta ttgacgtcaa tgacggtaaa
      301 tggcccgcct ggcattatgc ccagtacatg accttatggg actttcctac ttggcagtac
      361 atctacgtat tagtcatcgc tattaccatg gtcgaggtga gccccacgtt ctgcttcact
      421 ctccccatct cccccccctc cccaccccca attttgtatt tatttatttt ttaattattt
      481 tgtgcagcga tgggggcggg gggggggggg gggsgcgcgc nncaggcggg gcggggcggg
      541 gcgaggggcg gggcggggcg aggcggagag gtgcggcggc agccaatcag agcggcgcgc
      601 tccgaaagtt tccttttatg gcgaggcggc ggcggcggcg gccctataaa aagcgaagcg
      661 cgcggcgggc gggagtcgct gcgcgctgcc ttcgccccgt gccccgctcc gccgccgcct
      721 cgcgccgccc gccccggctc tgactgaccg cgttactccc acaggtgagc gggcgggacg
      781 gcccttctcc tccgggctgt aattagcgct tggtttaatg acggcttgtt tcttttctgt
      841 ggctgcgtga aagccttgag gggctccggg agggcccttt gtgcgggggg agcggctcgg
      901 ggggtgcgtg cgtgtgtgtg tgcgtgggga gcgccgcgtg cggctccgcg ctgcccggcg
      961 gctgtgagcg ctgcgggcgc ggcgcggggc tttgtgcgct ccgcagtgtg cgcgagggga
     1021 gcgcggccgg gggcggtgcc ccgcggtgcg gggggggctg cgaggggaac aaaggctgcg
     1081 tgcggggtgt gtgcgtgggg gggtgagcag ggggtgtggg cgcgtcggtc gggctgcaac
     1141 cccccctgca cccccctccc cgagttgctg agcacggccc ggcttcgggt gcggggctcc
     1201 gtacggggcg tggcgcgggg ctcgccgtgc cgggcggggg gtggcggcag gtgggggtgc
     1261 cgggcggggc ggggccgcct cgggccgggg agggctcggg ggaggggcgc ggcggccccc
     1321 ggagcgccgg cggctgtcga ggcgcggcga gccgcagcca ttgcctttta tggtaatcgt
     1381 gcgagagggc gcagggactt cctttgtccc aaatctgtgc ggagccgaaa tctgggaggc
     1441 gccgccgcac cccctctagc gggcgcgggg cgaagcggtg cggcgccggc aggaaggaaa
     1501 tgggcgggga gggccttcgt gcgtcgccgc gccgccgtcc ccttctccct ctccagcctc
     1561 ggggctgtcc gcggggggac ggctgccttc gggggggacg gggcagggcg gggttcggct
     1621 tctggcgtgt gaccggcggc tctagagcct ctgctaacca tgttcatgcc ttcttctttt
     1681 tcctacagct cctgggcaac gtgctggtta ttgtgctgtc tcatcatttt ggcaaagaat
     1741 tcgccatggt gtctaagggc gaagagctga ttaaggagaa catgcacatg aagctgtaca
     1801 tggagggcac cgtggacaac catcacttca agtgcacatc cgagggcgaa ggcaagccct
     1861 acgagggcac ccagaccatg agaatcaagg tggtcgaggg cggccctctc cccttcgcct
     1921 tcgacatcct ggctactagc ttcctctacg gcagcaagac cttcatcaac cacacccagg
     1981 gcatccccga cttcttcaag cagtccttcc ctgagggctt cacatgggag agagtcacca
     2041 catacgaaga cgggggcgtg ctgaccgcta cccaggacac cagcctccag gacggctgcc
     2101 tcatctacaa cgtcaagatc agaggggtga acttcacatc caacggccct gtgatgcaga
     2161 agaaaacact cggctgggag gccttcaccg agacgctgta ccccgctgac ggcggcctgg
     2221 aaggcagaaa cgacatggcc ctgaagctcg tgggcgggag ccatctgatc gcaaacgcca
     2281 agaccacata tagatccaag aaacccgcta agaacctcaa gatgcctggc gtctactatg
     2341 tggactacag actggaaaga atcaaggagg ccaacaacga gacctacgtc gagcagcacg
     2401 aggtggcagt ggccagatac tgcgacctcc ctagcaaact ggggcacaag cttaatggcg
     2461 gctccggcgg ccgctccgag ggccgcggct ccctgctgac ctgcggcgac gtggaggaga
     2521 accccggccc cgcccccggc tccaccatgg tgcccaagaa gaagaggaaa gtctccaacc
     2581 tgctgactgt gcaccaaaac ctgcctgccc tccctgtgga tgccacctct gatgaagtca
     2641 ggaagaacct gatggacatg ttcagggaca ggcaggcctt ctctgaacac acctggaaga
     2701 tgctcctgtc tgtgtgcaga tcctgggctg cctggtgcaa gctgaacaac aggaaatggt
     2761 tccctgctga acctgaggat gtgagggact acctcctgta cctgcaagcc agaggcctgg
     2821 ctgtgaagac catccaacag cacctgggcc agctcaacat gctgcacagg agatctggcc
     2881 tgcctcgccc ttctgactcc aatgctgtgt ccctggtgat gaggagaatc agaaaggaga
     2941 atgtggatgc tggggagaga gccaagcagg ccctggcctt tgaacgcact gactttgacc
     3001 aagtcagatc cctgatggag aactctgaca gatgccagga catcaggaac ctggccttcc
     3061 tgggcattgc ctacaacacc ctgctgcgca ttgccgaaat tgccagaatc agagtgaagg
     3121 acatctcccg caccgatggt gggagaatgc tgatccacat tggcaggacc aagaccctgg
     3181 tgtccacagc tggtgtggag aaggccctgt ccctgggggt taccaagctg gtggagagat
     3241 ggatctctgt gtctggtgtg gctgatgacc ccaacaacta cctgttctgc cgggtcagaa
     3301 agaatggtgt ggctgcccct tctgccacct cccaactgtc cacccgggcc ctggaaggga
     3361 tctttgaggc cacccaccgc ctgatctatg gtgccaagga tgactctggg cagagatacc
     3421 tggcctggtc tggccactct gccagagtgg gtgctgccag ggacatggcc agggctggtg
     3481 tgtccatccc tgaaatcatg caggctggtg gctggaccaa tgtgaacatt gtgatgaact
     3541 acatcagaaa cctggactct gagactgggg ccatggtgag gctgctcgag gatggggact
     3601 gataaggcgc gccggatctt tttccctctg ccaaaaatta tggggacatc atgaagcccc
     3661 ttgagcatct gacttctggc taataaagga aatttatttt cattgcaata gtgtgttgga
     3721 attttttgtg tctctcactc ggaaggacat atgggagggc aaatcattta aaacatcaga
     3781 atgagtattt ggtttagagt ttggcaacat atgcccatat gctggctgcc atgaacaaag
     3841 gttggctata aagaggtcat cagtatatga aacagccccc tgctgtccat tccttattcc
     3901 atagaaaagc cttgacttga ggttagattt tttttatatt ttgttttgtg ttattttttt
     3961 ctttaacatc cctaaaattt tccttacatg ttttactagc cagatttttc ctcctctcct
     4021 gactactccc agtcatagct gtccctcttc tcttatggag atccctcgac ctgcagccca
     4081 agcttggcgt aatcatggtc atagctgttt cctgtgtgaa attgttatcc gctcacaatt
     4141 ccacacaaca tacgagccgg aagcataaag tgtaaagcct ggggtgccta atgagtgagc
     4201 taactcacat taattgcgtt gcgctcactg cccgctttcc agtcgggaaa cctgtcgtgc
     4261 cagcggatcc gcatctcaat tagtcagcaa ccatagtccc gcccctaact ccgcccatcc
     4321 cgcccctaac tccgcccagt tccgcccatt ctccgcccca tggctgacta atttttttta
     4381 tttatgcaga ggccgaggcc gcctcggcct ctgagctatt ccagaagtag tgaggaggct
     4441 tttttggagg cctaggcttt tgcaaaaagc taacttgttt attgcagctt ataatggtta
     4501 caaataaagc aatagcatca caaatttcac aaataaagca tttttttcac tgcattctag
     4561 ttgtggtttg tccaaactca tcaatgtatc ttatcatgtc tggatccgct gcattaatga
     4621 atcggccaac gcgcggggag aggcggtttg cgtattgggc gctcttccgc ttcctcgctc
     4681 actgactcgc tgcgctcggt cgttcggctg cggcgagcgg tatcagctca ctcaaaggcg
     4741 gtaatacggt tatccacaga atcaggggat aacgcaggaa agaacatgtg agcaaaaggc
     4801 cagcaaaagg ccaggaaccg taaaaaggcc gcgttgctgg cgtttttcca taggctccgc
     4861 ccccctgacg agcatcacaa aaatcgacgc tcaagtcaga ggtggcgaaa cccgacagga
     4921 ctataaagat accaggcgtt tccccctgga agctccctcg tgcgctctcc tgttccgacc
     4981 ctgccgctta ccggatacct gtccgccttt ctcccttcgg gaagcgtggc gctttctcat
     5041 agctcacgct gtaggtatct cagttcggtg taggtcgttc gctccaagct gggctgtgtg
     5101 cacgaacccc ccgttcagcc cgaccgctgc gccttatccg gtaactatcg tcttgagtcc
     5161 aacccggtaa gacacgactt atcgccactg gcagcagcca ctggtaacag gattagcaga
     5221 gcgaggtatg taggcggtgc tacagagttc ttgaagtggt ggcctaacta cggctacact
     5281 agaagaacag tatttggtat ctgcgctctg ctgaagccag ttaccttcgg aaaaagagtt
     5341 ggtagctctt gatccggcaa acaaaccacc gctggtagcg gtggtttttt tgtttgcaag
     5401 cagcagatta cgcgcagaaa aaaaggatct caagaagatc ctttgatctt ttctacgggg
     5461 tctgacgctc agtggaacga aaactcacgt taagggattt tggtcatgag attatcaaaa
     5521 aggatcttca cctagatcct tttaaattaa aaatgaagtt ttaaatcaat ctaaagtata
     5581 tatgagtaaa cttggtctga cagttaccaa tgcttaatca gtgaggcacc tatctcagcg
     5641 atctgtctat ttcgttcatc catagttgcc tgactccccg tcgtgtagat aactacgata
     5701 cgggagggct taccatctgg ccccagtgct gcaatgatac cgcgagaccc acgctcaccg
     5761 gctccagatt tatcagcaat aaaccagcca gccggaaggg ccgagcgcag aagtggtcct
     5821 gcaactttat ccgcctccat ccagtctatt aattgttgcc gggaagctag agtaagtagt
     5881 tcgccagtta atagtttgcg caacgttgtt gccattgcta caggcatcgt ggtgtcacgc
     5941 tcgtcgtttg gtatggcttc attcagctcc ggttcccaac gatcaaggcg agttacatga
     6001 tcccccatgt tgtgcaaaaa agcggttagc tccttcggtc ctccgatcgt tgtcagaagt
     6061 aagttggccg cagtgttatc actcatggtt atggcagcac tgcataattc tcttactgtc
     6121 atgccatccg taagatgctt ttctgtgact ggtgagtact caaccaagtc attctgagaa
     6181 tagtgtatgc ggcgaccgag ttgctcttgc ccggcgtcaa tacgggataa taccgcgcca
     6241 catagcagaa ctttaaaagt gctcatcatt ggaaaacgtt cttcggggcg aaaactctca
     6301 aggatcttac cgctgttgag atccagttcg atgtaaccca ctcgtgcacc caactgatct
     6361 tcagcatctt ttactttcac cagcgtttct gggtgagcaa aaacaggaag gcaaaatgcc
     6421 gcaaaaaagg gaataagggc gacacggaaa tgttgaatac tcatactctt cctttttcaa
     6481 tattattgaa gcatttatca gggttattgt ctcatgagcg gatacatatt tgaatgtatt
     6541 tagaaaaata aacaaatagg ggttccgcgc acatttcccc gaaaagtgc
//
