[The description below was written by a language model from this plasmid's Addgene catalogue record and the feature table of its GenBank file.]
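Description:
pCAGGS-mTagBFP2-T2A-iCre (v2) is a mammalian expression plasmid of about 6.6 kb, built on the pCAGGS backbone, that co-expresses a blue fluorescent marker and Cre recombinase from a single transcript. It is maintained in E. coli through a high-copy ColE1/pUC-type origin and selected with ampicillin via the bla (AmpR) gene. The backbone also carries lac promoter/operator remnants and an SV40 early promoter/origin followed by an SV40 poly(A) signal. The SV40 origin can support episomal replication in cells that supply large T antigen. No mammalian selection marker is annotated.

The payload is driven by the CAG promoter, which combines the CMV immediate-early enhancer, the chicken beta-actin promoter and a chimeric chicken beta-actin/rabbit beta-globin intron, giving strong, broadly active expression. Transcription terminates at a rabbit beta-globin poly(A) signal. The synthetic open reading frame encodes mammalian codon-optimized monomeric mTagBFP2, then a T2A peptide, then an SV40 nuclear localization signal leading into iCre, the codon-improved Cre recombinase. The iCre coding region is named in the catalogue entry but is not separately annotated in the feature tables. Ribosomal skipping at T2A yields separate polypeptides, so blue fluorescence marks the cells that also receive nuclear Cre.

The construct suits transient delivery of Cre to cells carrying loxP-flanked alleles or reporters, with transfected cells identifiable by fluorescence. This version differs from an earlier plasmid of the same name by deletion of an extra valine. Two sequence records differing by a few bases are held. The depositor notes polymorphisms in a GC-rich part of the beta-actin promoter that do not affect function.
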