Addgene plasmid #125822: pCAGGS-mTagBFP2-T2A-iCre (v2)
Purpose: Monomeric TagBFP2 and iCre recombinase (version 2)
Depositing lab: Mario Capecchi. Depositing organization: University of Utah.
Backbone
  Vector backbone: pCAGGS
  Vector type: Mammalian Expression, Cre/Lox
Growth in bacteria
  Bacterial resistance: Ampicillin, 100 μg/mL
  Growth temperature: 30°C
  Growth strain: DH10B
  Copy number: High Copy
Gene/Insert
  Gene/Insert name: mTagBFP2-T2A-iCre
  Species: Synthetic
Resource information
  A portion of this plasmid was derived from a plasmid made by: mTagBFP2 is from Michael Davidson. iCre is from Rolf Sprengel.
Terms and licenses: Academic/Nonprofit Terms; Industry Terms: Not Available to Industry
Depositor comments: An extra Valine in plasmid pCAGGS-mTagBFP2-T2A-iCre (#113837) is deleted. In the NGS sequence, polymorphisms are present in a GC-rich region of the Chicken beta-actin promoter that do not affect the function of the plasmid.
How to cite: pCAGGS-mTagBFP2-T2A-iCre (v2) was a gift from Mario Capecchi (Addgene plasmid # 125822 ; http://n2t.net/addgene:125822 ; RRID:Addgene_125822)
